Addgene plasmid #71299: pCLX-CHOP-dGFP
Purpose: Lentiviral plasmid to express destabilized GFP under the control of the ATF-responsive CHOP promoter
Depositing lab: Patrick Salmon. Depositing organization: University of Geneva. Publication: Wnt signaling regulates multipolar-to-bipolar transition of migrating neurons in the cerebral cortex. Boitard M, Bocchi R, Egervari K, Petrenko V, Viale B, Gremaud S, Zgraggen E, Salmon P, Kiss JZ. Cell Rep. 2015 Mar 3;10(8):1349-61. doi: 10.1016/j.celrep.2015.01.061. Epub 2015 Feb 26. PubMed 25732825.
Backbone
  Vector backbone: pCLX
  Backbone manufacturer: Patrick Salmon
  Backbone size w/o insert (bp): 5000
  Total vector size (bp): 8177
  Vector type: Lentiviral
Growth in bacteria
  Bacterial resistance: Ampicillin, 100 μg/mL
  Growth temperature: 37°C
  Growth strain: NEB Stable
  Copy number: High Copy
Gene/Insert
  Gene/Insert name: dGFP
  Insert size (bp): 700
  Promoter: CHOP (ATF-responsive)
  Cloning method: Gateway Cloning
  Sequencing primers: 5′ CGGATCTCGACGGTATCG
Resource information
  A portion of this plasmid was derived from a plasmid made by: Bisei Ohkawara and Christof Niehrs originally described the promoter.
Terms and licenses: Academic/Nonprofit Terms; Industry Terms: Not Available to Industry
Depositor comments: Bisei Ohkawara recloned the CHOP promoter for me after a mix-up with the original plasmids. I received the good plasmids from Japan in June 2014. from: Division of Neurogenetics, Center for Neurological Diseases and Cancer, Nagoya University Graduate School of Medicine Institute for advanced research Nagoya University (IAR) 65 Tsurumai, Showa-ku, Nagoya 466-8550, Japan.
How to cite: pCLX-CHOP-dGFP was a gift from Patrick Salmon (Addgene plasmid # 71299 ; http://n2t.net/addgene:71299 ; RRID:Addgene_71299)
