[The description below was written by a language model from this plasmid's Addgene catalogue record and pLannotate feature annotations shown in this document.]
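Description:
pCLX-CHOP-dGFP is an HIV-1-derived lentiviral transfer plasmid of about 8.2 kb, built on the pCLX backbone. It serves as a transcriptional reporter in which destabilized GFP is driven by the ATF-responsive CHOP promoter. In bacteria it is maintained through a high-copy ColE1/pUC-type origin and selected with ampicillin via the β-lactamase gene. The backbone also carries an SV40 origin and residual lac promoter/operator sequences.

The viral genome is transcribed from a chimeric 5' end in which the CMV enhancer is joined to a truncated 5' LTR. This is followed by the Ψ packaging signal with a gag fragment, the cPPT/CTS element, and the Rev response element, which mediates Rev-dependent export of the unspliced genomic RNA. The reporter cassette was assembled by multisite Gateway recombination. The roughly 740 bp interval between attB4 and attB1 is not annotated in the feature table but corresponds in position to the CHOP promoter named in the catalogue entry. The segment between attB1 and attB2 holds d2EGFP, which is EGFP fused to the mouse ornithine decarboxylase degradation domain and has a half-life of around two hours. That short half-life lets fluorescence follow changes in promoter activity rather than accumulate. A WPRE downstream enhances transcript expression. The 3' LTR is truncated, consistent with a self-inactivating design, and is preceded by a loxP site. That site would be expected to be copied into both LTRs on integration, which would permit Cre-mediated excision of the provirus. A rabbit β-globin polyadenylation signal follows the LTR.

The record supports its use for making lentiviral particles that stably introduce a live readout of ATF-dependent CHOP promoter activity. The associated publication concerns Wnt signaling in migrating cortical neurons.
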