Features (pLannotate 1.2.2; 28 found; start..end, strand, type, name):
      4..383     +  enhancer       CMV enhancer: human cytomegalovirus immediate early enhancer
    385..642     +  LTR            5' LTR (truncated): truncated 5' long terminal repeat (LTR) from HIV-1
    689..814     +  misc_feature   HIV-1 Ψ: packaging signal of human immunodeficiency virus type 1
    798..1157    +  CDS            HIV-1 gag (fragment): gag protein from human immunodeficiency virus 1; gag
   1306..1423    +  misc_feature   cPPT/CTS: central polypurine tract and central termination sequence of HIV-1
   1566..1649    +  CDS            vif (fragment): VIF_HV1BR - Experimental evidence at protein level: Swiss-Prot protein existence level 1. Counteracts the innate antiviral activity of host APOBEC3F and APOBEC3G. Forms a complex with host APOBEC3F and APOBEC3G thus preventing the entry of these lethally hypermutating enzymes into progeny virions. Recruits an active E3 ubiquitin ligase complex composed of elongin BC, CUL5, and RBX2 to induce polyubiquitination of APOBEC3G and APOBEC3F. In turn, they are directed to the 26S proteasome for degradation. Vif interaction with APOBEC3G also blocks its cytidine deaminase activity in a proteasome-inde
   1783..2016    +  misc_feature   RRE: The Rev response element (RRE) of HIV-1 allows for Rev-dependent mRNA export from the nucleus to the cytoplasm.
   2393..2493    +  CDS            Rev (fragment): human immunodeficiency virus 1 (HIV-1) Rev protein; rev; enhances nuclear export of unspliced and incompletely spliced viral mRNAs
   2520..2540    +  protein_bind   attB4: mutant version of attB; core recombination site for the Gateway® BP reaction BP Clonase™
   3279..3303    +  protein_bind   attB1: mutant version of attB; recombination site for the Gateway® BP reaction BP Clonase™
   3309..4154    +  CDS            d2EGFP: EGFP destabilized by fusion to residues 422-461 of mouse ornithine decarboxylase, giving an in vivo half-life of ~2 hours mammalian codon-optimized
   4155..4179    -  protein_bind   attB2: mutant version of attB; recombination site for the Gateway® BP reaction BP Clonase™
   4197..4785    +  misc_feature   WPRE: woodchuck hepatitis virus posttranscriptional regulatory element
   4818..4907    +  CDS            nef (fragment): NEF_HV1LA - Experimental evidence at protein level: Swiss-Prot protein existence level 1. Extracellular Nef protein targets CD4(+) T-lymphocytes for apoptosis by interacting with CXCR4 surface receptors. From Human immunodeficiency virus type 1 group M subtype B (isolate Lai) (HIV-1).
   4928..4961    +  protein_bind   loxP: Cre-mediated recombination occurs in the 8-bp core sequence (GCATACAT). Cre recombinase
   4981..5161    +  LTR            5' LTR (truncated): truncated 5' long terminal repeat (LTR) from HIV-1
   5264..5319    +  polyA_signal   β-globin poly(A) signal: rabbit β-globin polyadenylation signal (Gil and Proudfoot, 1987)
   5702..5718    -  protein_bind   lac operator: The lac repressor binds to the lac operator to inhibit transcription in E. coli. This inhibition can be relieved by adding lactose or isopropyl-β-D-thiogalactopyranoside (IPTG). lac repressor encoded by lacI
   5726..5756    -  promoter       lac promoter: promoter for the E. coli lac operon
   5771..5792    -  protein_bind   CAP binding site: CAP binding activates transcription in the presence of cAMP. E. coli catabolite activator protein
   5805..5844    -  CDS            lacI (fragment): lac repressor; lacI; The lac repressor binds to the lac operator to inhibit transcription in E. coli. This inhibition can be relieved by adding lactose or isopropyl-β-D-thiogalactopyranoside (IPTG).
   5851..5873    +  promoter       SV40 promoter (fragment): SV40 enhancer and early promoter
   5897..6032    +  rep_origin     SV40 ori: SV40 origin of replication
   6052..6186    +  polyA_signal   SV40 poly(A) signal: SV40 polyadenylation signal
   6188..6242    -  CDS            lacI (fragment): lac repressor; lacI; The lac repressor binds to the lac operator to inhibit transcription in E. coli. This inhibition can be relieved by adding lactose or isopropyl-β-D-thiogalactopyranoside (IPTG).
   6425..7013    -  rep_origin     ori: high-copy-number ColE1/pMB1/pBR322/pUC origin of replication
   7184..8044    -  CDS            AmpR: β-lactamase; bla; confers resistance to ampicillin, carbenicillin, and related antibiotics
   8045..8149    -  promoter       AmpR promoter: bla
>Addgene plasmid #71299 | pCLX-CHOP-dGFP | depositor full sequence | sequence record 135014 | pCLX-CHOP-dGFP sequence 8175 bps
GTCGACATTGATTATTGACTAGTTATTAATAGTAATCAATTACGGGGTCATTAGTTCATAGCCCATATAT
GGAGTTCCGCGTTACATAACTTACGGTAAATGGCCCGCCTGGCTGACCGCCCAACGACCCCCGCCCATTG
ACGTCAATAATGACGTATGTTCCCATAGTAACGCCAATAGGGACTTTCCATTGACGTCAATGGGTGGACT
ATTTACGGTAAACTGCCCACTTGGCAGTACATCAAGTGTATCATATGCCAAGTACGCCCCCTATTGACGT
CAATGACGGTAAATGGCCCGCCTGGCATTATGCCCAGTACATGACCTTATGGGACTTTCCTACTTGGCAG
TACATCTACGTATTAGTCATCGCTATTACCATGGGAGGCGTGGCCTGGGCGGGACTGGGGAGTGGCGAGC
CCTCAGATCCTGCATATAAGCAGCTGCTTTTTGCCTGTACTGGGTCTCTCTGGTTAGACCAGATCTGAGC
CTGGGAGCTCTCTGGCTAACTAGGGAACCCACTGCTTAAGCCTCAATAAAGCTTGCCTTGAGTGCTTCAA
GTAGTGTGTGCCCGTCTGTTGTGTGACTCTGGTAACTAGAGATCCCTCAGACCCTTTTAGTCAGTGTGGA
AAATCTCTAGCAGTGGCGCCCGAACAGGGACTTGAAAGCGAAAGGGAAACCAGAGGAGCTCTCTCGACGC
AGGACTCGGCTTGCTGAAGCGCGCACGGCAAGAGGCGAGGGGCGGCGACTGGTGAGTACGCCAAAAATTT
TGACTAGCGGAGGCTAGAAGGAGAGAGATGGGTGCGAGAGCGTCAGTATTAAGCGGGGGAGAATTAGATC
GCGATGGGAAAAAATTCGGTTAAGGCCAGGGGGAAAGAAAAAATATAAATTAAAACATATAGTATGGGCA
AGCAGGGAGCTAGAACGATTCGCAGTTAATCCTGGCCTGTTAGAAACATCAGAAGGCTGTAGACAAATAC
TGGGACAGCTACAACCATCCCTTCAGACAGGATCAGAAGAACTTAGATCATTATATAATACAGTAGCAAC
CCTCTATTGTGTGCATCAAAGGATAGAGATAAAAGACACCAAGGAAGCTTTAGACAAGATAGAGGAAGAG
CAAAACAAAAGTAAGAAAAAAGCACAGCAAGCAGCAGGATCTTCAGACCTGGAAATTCCCTACAATCCCC
AAAGTCAAGGAGTAGTAGAATCTATGAATAAAGAATTAAAGAAAATTATAGGACAGGTAAGAGATCAGGC
TGAACATCTTAAGACAGCAGTACAAATGGCAGTATTCATCCACAATTTTAAAAGAAAAGGGGGGATTGGG
GGGTACAGTGCAGGGGAAAGAATAGTAGACATAATAGCAACAGACATACAAACTAAAGAATTACAAAAAC
AAATTACAAAAATTCAAAATTTTCGGGTTTATTACAGGGACAGCAGAAATCCACTTTGGAAAGGACCAGC
AAAGCTCCTCTGGAAAGGTGAAGGGGCAGTAGTAATACAAGATAATAGTGACATAAAAGTAGTGCCAAGA
AGAAAAGCAAAGATCATTAGGGATTATGGAAAACAGATGGCAGGTGATGATTGTGTGGCAAGTAGACAGG
ATGAGGATTAGAACATGGAAAAGTTTAGTAAAACACCATAAGGAGGAGATATGAGGGACAATTGGAGAAG
TGAATTATATAAATATAAAGTAGTAAAAATTGAACCATTAGGAGTAGCACCCACCAAGGCAAAGAGAAGA
GTGGTGCAGAGAGAAAAAAGAGCAGTGGGAATAGGAGCTTTGTTCCTTGGGTTCTTGGGAGCAGCAGGAA
GCACTATGGGCGCAGCGTCAATGACGCTGACGGTACAGGCCAGACAATTATTGTCTGGTATAGTGCAGCA
GCAGAACAATTTGCTGAGGGCTATTGAGGCGCAACAGCATCTGTTGCAACTCACAGTCTGGGGCATCAAG
CAGCTCCAGGCAAGAATCCTGGCTGTGGAAAGATACCTAAAGGATCAACAGCTCCTGGGGATTTGGGGTT
GCTCTGGAAAACTCATTTGCACCACTGCTGTGCCTTGGAATGCTAGTTGGAGTAATAAATCTCTGGAACA
GATTTGGAATCACACGACCTGGATGGAGTGGGACAGAGAAATTAACAATTACACAAGCTTAATACACTCC
TTAATTGAAGAATCGCAAAACCAGCAAGAAAAGAATGAACAAGAATTATTGGAATTAGATAAATGGGCAA
GTTTGTGGAATTGGTTTAACATAACAAATTGGCTGTGGTATATAAAATTATTCATAATGATAGTAGGAGG
CTTGGTAGGTTTAAGAATAGTTTTTGCTGTACTTTCTATAGTGAATAGAGTTAGGCAGGGATATTCACCA
TTATCGTTTCAGACCCACCTCCCAACCCCGAGGGGACCCGACAGGCCCGAAGGAATAGAAGAAGAAGGTG
GAGAGAGAGACAGAGACAGATCCATTCGATTAGTGAACGGATCTCGACGGTATCTAGTGATTATCGGATC
AACTTTGTATAGAAAAGTTGTCGAGATGTCGACAATCCCAGTGGATGGATACCAACTTTAAAAAGAAAAG
TTCAAAAGGCCTATGTGCCCATTAGCTGGGAGGGGCCAAGAAATATGGGAGTCCCTTATAGTGGGGGTAA
AACGGCGGGTAAAGCTAGGTGGGCGGAACAGCAGCTTCTGGGGGAGACAAGCGGCAAAGAGGCTCACGAC
CGACTAGGGGCGACCAAGGCTGATAGCCGTTGGGGCCGTTGGGCGCCGGGAGCTGGCGCCCCGCCCTCTC
TCCTCTCCCCCACCCTCCGCACCTCCCACCACCCTCGGTGTCCCCTGCGCGTGCGCGTGCAGACACCGGT
TGCCAAACATTGCATCATCCCCGCCCCCCTTTCCTCCCCTCCCCCCCCGCTACACTCCCCTCCGCGCGCG
CGCATGACTCACCCACCTCCTCCGTGAAGCCTCGTGACCCAAAGCCACTTCCGGGTCCGACACTACGTCG
ACCCCCTAGCGAGAGGGAGCGACGGGGGCGGTGCCGCGGGGCTCCTGAGTGGCGGATGCGAGGGACGGGG
CGGGGCCAATGCCGGCGTGCCACTTTCTGATTGGTAGGTTTTGGGGTCCCGCCCCTGAGAGGAGGGCAAG
GCCATGGTAAAAGATTACAGCCAGGCGCTCCCGAGGTCAGAGACTTAAGTCTAAGGCACTGAGCGTATCA
TGTTAAAGATGAGCGGGTGGCAGCGACAGAGCCAAAATCAGAGCTGGAACCTGAGGAGACAAGTTTGTAC
AAAAAAGCAGGCTTCACCATGGTGAGCAAGGGCGAGGAGCTGTTCACCGGGGTGGTGCCCATCCTGGTCG
AGCTGGACGGCGACGTAAACGGCCACAAGTTCAGCGTGTCCGGCGAGGGCGAGGGCGATGCCACCTACGG
CAAGCTGACCCTGAAGTTCATCTGCACCACCGGCAAGCTGCCCGTGCCCTGGCCCACCCTCGTGACCACC
CTGACCTACGGCGTGCAGTGCTTCAGCCGCTACCCCGACCACATGAAGCAGCACGACTTCTTCAAGTCCG
CCATGCCCGAAGGCTACGTCCAGGAGCGCACCATCTTCTTCAAGGACGACGGCAACTACAAGACCCGCGC
CGAGGTGAAGTTCGAGGGCGACACCCTGGTGAACCGCATCGAGCTGAAGGGCATCGACTTCAAGGAGGAC
GGCAACATCCTGGGGCACAAGCTGGAGTACAACTACAACAGCCACAACGTCTATATCATGGCCGACAAGC
AGAAGAACGGCATCAAGGTGAACTTCAAGATCCGCCACAACATCGAGGACGGCAGCGTGCAGCTCGCCGA
CCACTACCAGCAGAACACCCCCATCGGCGACGGCCCCGTGCTGCTGCCCGACAACCACTACCTGAGCACC
CAGTCCGCCCTGAGCAAAGACCCCAACGAGAAGCGCGATCACATGGTCCTGCTGGAGTTCGTGACCGCCG
CCGGGATCACTCTCGGCATGGACGAGCTGTACAAGAAGCTTAGCCATGGCTTCCCGCCGGAGGTGGAGGA
GCAGGATGATGGCACGCTGCCCATGTCTTGTGCCCAGGAGAGCGGGATGGACCGTCACCCTGCAGCCTGT
GCTTCTGCTAGGATCAATGTGTAGACCCAGCTTTCTTGTACAAAGTGGTGATAATCGAATTCCGATAATC
AACCTCTGGATTACAAAATTTGTGAAAGATTGACTGGTATTCTTAACTATGTTGCTCCTTTTACGCTATG
TGGATACGCTGCTTTAATGCCTTTGTATCATGCTATTGCTTCCCGTATGGCTTTCATTTTCTCCTCCTTG
TATAAATCCTGGTTGCTGTCTCTTTATGAGGAGTTGTGGCCCGTTGTCAGGCAACGTGGCGTGGTGTGCA
CTGTGTTTGCTGACGCAACCCCCACTGGTTGGGGCATTGCCACCACCTGTCAGCTCCTTTCCGGGACTTT
CGCTTTCCCCCTCCCTATTGCCACGGCGGAACTCATCGCCGCCTGCCTTGCCCGCTGCTGGACAGGGGCT
CGGCTGTTGGGCACTGACAATTCCGTGGTGTTGTCGGGGAAGCTGACGTCCTTTCCATGGCTGCTCGCCT
GTGTTGCCACCTGGATTCTGCGCGGGACGTCCTTCTGCTACGTCCCTTCGGCCCTCAATCCAGCGGACCT
TCCTTCCCGCGGCCTGCTGCCGGCTCTGCGGCCTCTTCCGCGTCTTCGCCTTCGCCCTCAGACGAGTCGG
ATCTCCCTTTGGGCCGCCTCCCCGCATCGGGAATTCCCGCGGTTCGCTTTAAGACCAATGACTTACAAGG
CAGCTGTAGATCTTAGCCACTTTTTAAAAGAAAAGGGGGGACTGGAAGGGCTAATTCACTCCCAACGAAG
ACAAGATGGGATCAATTCACCATGGGAATAACTTCGTATAGCATACATTATACGAAGTTATGCTGCTTTT
TGCTTGTACTGGGTCTCTCTGGTTAGACCAGATCTGAGCCTGGGAGCTCTCTGGCTAACTAGGGAACCCA
CTGCTTAAGCCTCAATAAAGCTTGCCTTGAGTGCTTCAAGTAGTGTGTGCCCGTCTGTTGTGTGACTCTG
GTAACTAGAGATCCCTCAGACCCTTTTAGTCAGTGTGGAAAATCTCTAGCAGCATCTAGTTGAATCGCCA
GTGTGTCGAGCTAGCAGATCTTTTTCCCTCTGCCAAAAATTATGGGGACATCATGAAGCCCCTTGAGCAT
CTGACTTCTGGCTAATAAAGGAAATTTATTTTCATTGCAATAGTGTGTTGGAATTTTTTGTGTCTCTCAC
TCGGAAGGACATATGGGAGGGCAAATCATTTAAAACATCAGAATGAGTATTTGGTTTAGAGTTTGGCAAC
ATATGCCATATGCTGGCTGCCATGAACAAAGGTGGCTATAAAGAGGTCATCAGTATATGAAACAGCCCCC
TGCTGTCCATTCCTTATTCCATAGAAAAGCCTTGACTTGAGGTTAGATTTTTTTTATATTTTGTTTTGTG
TTATTTTTTTCTTTAACATCCCTAAAATTTTCCTTACATGTTTTACTAGCCAGATTTTTCCTCCTCTCCT
GACTACTCCCAGTCATAGCTGTCCCTCTTCTCTTATGAAGATCCCTCGACCTGCAGCCCAAGCTTGGCGT
AATCATGGTCATAGCTGTTTCCTGTGTGAAATTGTTATCCGCTCACAATTCCACACAACATACGAGCCGG
AAGCATAAAGTGTAAAGCCTGGGGTGCCTAATGAGTGAGCTAACTCACATTAATTGCGTTGCGCTCACTG
CCCGCTTTCCAGTCGGGAAACCTGTCGTGCCAGCGGATCCGCATCTCAATTAGTCAGCAACCATAGTCCC
GCCCCTAACTCCGCCCATCCCGCCCCTAACTCCGCCCAGTTCCGCCCATTCTCCGCCCCATGGCTGACTA
ATTTTTTTTATTTATGCAGAGGCCGAGGCCGCCTCGGCCTCTGAGCTATTCCAGAAGTAGTGAGGAGGCT
TTTTTGGAGGCCTAGGCTTTTGCAAAAAGCTAACTTGTTTATTGCAGCTTATAATGGTTACAAATAAAGC
AATAGCATCACAAATTTCACAAATAAAGCATTTTTTTCACTGCATTCTAGTTGTGGTTTGTCCAAACTCA
TCAATGTATCTTATCATGTCTGGATCCGCTGCATTAATGAATCGGCCAACGCGCGGGGAGAGGCGGTTTG
CGTATTGGGCGCTCTTCCGCTTCCTCGCTCACTGACTCGCTGCGCTCGGTCGTTCGGCTGCGGCGAGCGG
TATCAGCTCACTCAAAGGCGGTAATACGGTTATCCACAGAATCAGGGGATAACGCAGGAAAGAACATGTG
AGCAAAAGGCCAGCAAAAGGCCAGGAACCGTAAAAAGGCCGCGTTGCTGGCGTTTTTCCATAGGCTCCGC
CCCCCTGACGAGCATCACAAAAATCGACGCTCAAGTCAGAGGTGGCGAAACCCGACAGGACTATAAAGAT
ACCAGGCGTTTCCCCCTGGAAGCTCCCTCGTGCGCTCTCCTGTTCCGACCCTGCCGCTTACCGGATACCT
GTCCGCCTTTCTCCCTTCGGGAAGCGTGGCGCTTTCTCAATGCTCACGCTGTAGGTATCTCAGTTCGGTG
TAGGTCGTTCGCTCCAAGCTGGGCTGTGTGCACGAACCCCCCGTTCAGCCCGACCGCTGCGCCTTATCCG
GTAACTATCGTCTTGAGTCCAACCCGGTAAGACACGACTTATCGCCACTGGCAGCAGCCACTGGTAACAG
GATTAGCAGAGCGAGGTATGTAGGCGGTGCTACAGAGTTCTTGAAGTGGTGGCCTAACTACGGCTACACT
AGAAGGACAGTATTTGGTATCTGCGCTCTGCTGAAGCCAGTTACCTTCGGAAAAAGAGTTGGTAGCTCTT
GATCCGGCAAACAAACCACCGCTGGTAGCGGTGGTTTTTTTGTTTGCAAGCAGCAGATTACGCGCAGAAA
AAAAGGATCTCAAGAAGATCCTTTGATCTTTTCTACGGGGTCTGACGCTCAGTGGAACGAAAACTCACGT
TAAGGGATTTTGGTCATGAGATTATCAAAAAGGATCTTCACCTAGATCCTTTTAAATTAAAAATGAAGTT
TTAAATCAATCTAAAGTATATATGAGTAAACTTGGTCTGACAGTTACCAATGCTTAATCAGTGAGGCACC
TATCTCAGCGATCTGTCTATTTCGTTCATCCATAGTTGCCTGACTCCCCGTCGTGTAGATAACTACGATA
CGGGAGGGCTTACCATCTGGCCCCAGTGCTGCAATGATACCGCGAGACCCACGCTCACCGGCTCCAGATT
TATCAGCAATAAACCAGCCAGCCGGAAGGGCCGAGCGCAGAAGTGGTCCTGCAACTTTATCCGCCTCCAT
CCAGTCTATTAATTGTTGCCGGGAAGCTAGAGTAAGTAGTTCGCCAGTTAATAGTTTGCGCAACGTTGTT
GCCATTGCTACAGGCATCGTGGTGTCACGCTCGTCGTTTGGTATGGCTTCATTCAGCTCCGGTTCCCAAC
GATCAAGGCGAGTTACATGATCCCCCATGTTGTGCAAAAAAGCGGTTAGCTCCTTCGGTCCTCCGATCGT
TGTCAGAAGTAAGTTGGCCGCAGTGTTATCACTCATGGTTATGGCAGCACTGCATAATTCTCTTACTGTC
ATGCCATCCGTAAGATGCTTTTCTGTGACTGGTGAGTACTCAACCAAGTCATTCTGAGAATAGTGTATGC
GGCGACCGAGTTGCTCTTGCCCGGCGTCAATACGGGATAATACCGCGCCACATAGCAGAACTTTAAAAGT
GCTCATCATTGGAAAACGTTCTTCGGGGCGAAAACTCTCAAGGATCTTACCGCTGTTGAGATCCAGTTCG
ATGTAACCCACTCGTGCACCCAACTGATCTTCAGCATCTTTTACTTTCACCAGCGTTTCTGGGTGAGCAA
AAACAGGAAGGCAAAATGCCGCAAAAAAGGGAATAAGGGCGACACGGAAATGTTGAATACTCATACTCTT
CCTTTTTCAATATTATTGAAGCATTTATCAGGGTTATTGTCTCATGAGCGGATACATATTTGAATGTATT
TAGAAAAATAAACAAATAGGGGTTCCGCGCACATTTCCCCGAAAAGTGCCACCTG
