>Addgene plasmid #71299 | pCLX-CHOP-dGFP | addgene partial sequence | sequence record 135012 | Top_Fop 5'-TCACCATTATCGTTTCAGAC-3'
CCGACAGGCCCGAAGGAATAGAAGAAGAAGGTGGAGAGAGAGACAGAGACAGATCCATTCGATTAGTGAA
CGGATCTCGACGGTATCTAGTGATTATCGGATCAACTTTGTATAGAAAAGTTGTCGAGATGTCGACAATC
CCAGTGGATGGATACCAACTTTAAAAAGAAAAGTTCAAAAGGCCTATGTGCCCATTAGCTGGGAGGGGCC
AAGAAATATGGGAGTCCCTTATAGTGGGGGTAAAACGGCGGGTAAAGCTAGGTGGGCGGAACAGCAGCTT
CTGGGGGAGACAAGCGGCAAAGAGGCTCACGACCGACTAGGGGCGACCAAGGCTGATAGCCGTTGGGGCC
GTTGGGCGCCGGGAGCTGGCGCCCCGCCCTCTCTCCTCTCCCCCACCCTCCGCACCTCCCACCACCCTCG
GTGTCCCCTGCGCGTGCGCGTGCAGACACCGGTTGCCAAACATTGCATCATCCCCGCCCCCCTTTCCTCC
CCTCCCCCCCCGCTACACTCCCCTCCGCGCGCGCGCATGACTCACCCACCTCCTCCGTGAAGCCTCGTGA
CCCAAAGCCACTTCCGGGTCCGACACTACGTCGACCCCCTAGCGAGAGGGAGCGACGGGGGCGGTGCCGC
GGGGCTCCTGAGTGGCGGATGCGAGGGACGGGGCGGGGCCAATGCCGGCGTGCCACTTTCTGATTGGTAG
GTTTTGGGGTCCCGCCCCTGAGAGGAGGGCAAGGCCATGGTAAAAGATTACAGCCAGGCGCTCCCGAGGT
CAGAGACTTAAGTCTAAGGCACTGAGCGTATCATGTTAAAGATGAGCGGGTGGCAGCGACAGAGCCAAAA
TCAGAGCTGGAACCTGAGGAGACAAGTTTGTACAAAAAAGCAGGCTTCACCATGGTGAGCAAGGGCGAGG
AGCTGTTCACCGGGGTGGTGCCCATCCTGGTCGAGCTGGACGGCGACGTAAACGGCCACAAGTTCAGCGT
GTCCG
