>Addgene plasmid #71299 | pCLX-CHOP-dGFP | addgene partial sequence | sequence record 135013 | WPRE-R 5'-CATAGCGTAAAAGGAGCAACA-3'
AGTCAATCTTTCACAAATTTTGTAATCCAGAGGTTGATTATCGGAATTCGATTATCACCACTTTGTACAA
GAAAGCTGGGTCTACACATTGATCCTAGCAGAAGCACAGGCTGCAGGGTGACGGTCCATCCCGCTCTCCT
GGGCACAAGACATGGGCAGCGTGCCATCATCCTGCTCCTCCACCTCCGGCGGGAAGCCATGGCTAAGCTT
CTTGTACAGCTCGTCCATGCCGAGAGTGATCCCGGCGGCGGTCACGAACTCCAGCAGGACCATGTGATCG
CGCTTCTCGTTGGGGTCTTTGCTCAGGGCGGACTGGGTGCTCAGGTAGTGGTTGTCGGGCAGCAGCACGG
GGCCGTCGCCGATGGGGGTGTTCTGCTGGTAGTGGTCGGCGAGCTGCACGCTGCCGTCCTCGATGTTGTG
GCGGATCTTGAAGTTCACCTTGATGCCGTTCTTCTGCTTGTCGGCCATGATATAGACGTTGTGGCTGTTG
TAGTTGTACTCCAGCTTGTGCCCCAGGATGTTGCCGTCCTCCTTGAAGTCGATGCCCTTCAGCTCGATGC
GGTTCACCAGGGTGTCGCCCTCGAACTTCACCTCGGCGCGGGTCTTGTAGTTGCCGTCGTCCTTGAAGAA
GATGGTGCGCTCCTGGACGTAGCCTTCGGGCATGGCGGACTTGAAGAAGTCGTGCTGCTTCATGTGGTCG
GGGTAGCGGCTGAAGCACTGCACGCCGTAGGTCAGGGTGGTCACGAGGGTGGGCCAGGGCACGGGCAGCT
TGCCGGTGGTGCAGATGAACTTCAGGGTCAGCTTGCCGTAGGTGGCATCGCCCTCGCCCTCGCCGGACAC
GCTGAACTTGTGGCCGTTTACGTCGCCGTCCAGCTCGACCAGGATGGGCACCACCCCGGTGAACAGCTCC
TCGCCCTTGCTCACCATGGTGAAGCCTGCTTTTTTGTACAAACTTGTCTCCTCAGGTTCCAGCTCTGATT
TTGGCTCTGTCGCTGCCACCCGCTCATCTTTAACATGATACGCTCAGTGCCTTA
